Addgene plasmid #80762: pBABE-hygro-mTurquoise2-Nuf2
Purpose: Express Nuf2 N-terminally labeled with mTurquoise2
Depositing lab: Daniel Needleman. Depositing organization: Harvard University. Publication: Measuring NDC80 binding reveals the molecular basis of tension-dependent kinetochore-microtubule attachments. Yoo TY, Choi JM, Conway W, Yu CH, Pappu RV, Needleman DJ. Elife. 2018 Jul 25;7. pii: 36392. doi: 10.7554/eLife.36392. 36392 PubMed 30044223.
Backbone
  Vector backbone: pBABE-hygro
  Backbone size w/o insert (bp): 5542
  Total vector size (bp): 7693
  Vector type: Mammalian Expression, Retroviral
  Selectable markers: Hygromycin
Growth in bacteria
  Bacterial resistance: Ampicillin, 100 μg/mL
  Growth temperature: 37°C
  Growth strain: NEB Stable
  Copy number: High Copy
Gene/Insert
  Gene/Insert name: Nuf2
  Species: H. sapiens (human)
  Insert size (bp): 1413
  GenBank ID: NM_145697.2
  Entrez Gene: NUF2 (a.k.a. CDCA1, CT106, NUF2R)
  Tag / fusion protein: mTurquoise2 (N terminal on insert)
  Cloning method: Gibson Cloning
  Sequencing primers: 5′ CAT GGT CCT GCT GGA GTT CGT G; 3′ ACCCTAACTGACACACATTCC
Terms and licenses: Academic/Nonprofit Terms; Industry Terms: Not Available to Industry
How to cite: pBABE-hygro-mTurquoise2-Nuf2 was a gift from Daniel Needleman (Addgene plasmid # 80762 ; http://n2t.net/addgene:80762 ; RRID:Addgene_80762)
