[The description below was written by a language model from this plasmid's Addgene catalogue record and pLannotate feature annotations shown in this document.]
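Description:
pBABE-hygro-mTurquoise2-Nuf2 is a Moloney murine leukemia virus-based retroviral expression plasmid built on the pBABE-hygro backbone, about 7.7 kb in total. In bacteria it is maintained through a high-copy ColE1/pUC-type origin and an ampicillin resistance gene (β-lactamase with its own bla promoter). The retroviral portion is flanked by MMLV long terminal repeats and includes a Ψ packaging signal together with a truncated gag segment lacking its start codon, an arrangement that promotes efficient encapsidation of the transcript into virions when the plasmid is introduced into a packaging cell line that supplies the viral proteins in trans.

The payload is a fusion open reading frame in which the cyan fluorescent protein mTurquoise2 is placed at the N terminus of human NUF2 (also known as CDCA1), joined by a short linker region and assembled by Gibson cloning. No separate internal promoter is annotated upstream of the fusion, so, as is usual for pBABE vectors, expression is expected to be driven from the 5′ LTR. Downstream, an SV40 enhancer/early promoter drives the hygromycin phosphotransferase gene (hph), allowing hygromycin selection of stably transduced mammalian cells.

NUF2 is a component of the kinetochore-associated NDC80 complex, which is needed for stable kinetochore–microtubule attachment and chromosome segregation. The stated purpose is to express Nuf2 N-terminally labelled with mTurquoise2. The associated work concerns measurement of NDC80 binding in relation to tension-dependent kinetochore–microtubule attachments, which is consistent with using the cyan-tagged protein for fluorescence-based imaging of kinetochores in living cells.
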