Features (pLannotate 1.2.2; 14 found; start..end, strand, type, name):
      8..477     +  LTR            LTR: long terminal repeat from Moloney murine leukemia virus
    601..875     +  misc_feature   MESV Ψ (fragment): packaging signal of murine embryonic stem cell virus
    934..1350    +  CDS            gag (truncated): truncated Moloney murine leukemia virus (MMLV) gag gene lacking the start codon
   1364..2080    +  CDS            mTurquoise2: mTurquoise2 is a basic (constitutively fluorescent) cyan fluorescent protein published in 2012, derived from Aequorea victoria. It is reported to be a rapidly-maturing monomer with very low acid sensitivity.
   2093..3484    +  CDS            NUF2: NUF2_HUMAN - Also known as CDCA1, NUF2R. Experimental evidence at protein level: Swiss-Prot protein existence level 1. Acts as a component of the essential kinetochore-associated NDC80 complex, which is required for chromosome segregation and spindle checkpoint activity (PubMed:12438418, PubMed:14654001, PubMed:15062103, PubMed:15235793, PubMed:15239953, PubMed:15548592, PubMed:17535814). Required for kinetochore integrity and the organization of stable microtubule binding sites in the outer plate of the kinetochore (PubMed:15548592). The NDC80 complex synergistically enhances the affinity of
   3513..3534    +  misc_feature   MCS (fragment): multiple cloning site
   3564..3893    +  promoter       SV40 promoter: SV40 enhancer and early promoter
   3903..4925    +  CDS            hph: KHYB_ECOLX - Experimental evidence at protein level: Swiss-Prot protein existence level 1. The aminoglycoside phosphotransferases achieve inactivation of their antibiotic substrates by phosphorylation. Only phosphorylates hygromycin and closely related compounds such as demethyl analogs and destomycin. From Escherichia coli.
   4974..5567    +  LTR            LTR: long terminal repeat from Moloney murine leukemia virus
   5576..5622    +  LTR            5' LTR (truncated) (fragment): truncated long terminal repeat from Moloney murine sarcoma virus
   5705..5753    -  CDS            lacI (fragment): lac repressor; lacI; The lac repressor binds to the lac operator to inhibit transcription in E. coli. This inhibition can be relieved by adding lactose or isopropyl-β-D-thiogalactopyranoside (IPTG).
   5939..6527    -  rep_origin     ori: high-copy-number ColE1/pMB1/pBR322/pUC origin of replication
   6705..7565    -  CDS            AmpR: β-lactamase; bla; confers resistance to ampicillin, carbenicillin, and related antibiotics
   7566..7670    -  promoter       AmpR promoter: bla
>Addgene plasmid #80762 | pBABE-hygro-mTurquoise2-Nuf2 | depositor full sequence | sequence record 152246 | pBABE-hygro-mTurquoise2-Nuf2 sequence 7693 bps
CTGCAGCCTGAATATGGGCCAAACAGGATATCTGTGGTAAGCAGTTCCTGCCCCGGCTCAGGGCCAAGAA
CAGATGGAACAGCTGAATATGGGCCAAACAGGATATCTGTGGTAAGCAGTTCCTGCCCCGGCTCAGGGCC
AAGAACAGATGGTCCCCAGATGCGGTCCAGCCCTCAGCAGTTTCTAGAGAACCATCAGATGTTTCCAGGG
TGCCCCAAGGACCTGAAATGACCCTGTGCCTTATTTGAACTAACCAATCAGTTCGCTTCTCGCTTCTGTT
CGCGCGCTTCTGCTCCCCGAGCTCAATAAAAGAGCCCACAACCCCTCACTCGGGGCGCCAGTCCTCCGAT
TGACTGAGTCGCCCGGGTACCCGTGTATCCAATAAACCCTCTTGCAGTTGCATCCGACTTGTGGTCTCGC
TGTTCCTTGGGAGGGTCTCCTCTGAGTGATTGACTACCCGTCAGCGGGGGTCTTTCATTTGGGGGCTCGT
CCGGGATCGGGAGACCCCTGCCCAGGGACCACCGACCCACCACCGGGAGGTAAGCTGGCCAGCAACTTAT
CTGTGTCTGTCCGATTGTCTAGTGTCTATGACTGATTTTATGCGCCTGCGTCGGTACTAGTTAGCTAACT
AGCTCTGTATCTGGCGGACCCGTGGTGGAACTGACGAGTTCTGAACACCCGGCCGCAACCCTGGGAGACG
TCCCAGGGACTTTGGGGGCCGTTTTTGTGGCCCGACCTGAGGAAGGGAGTCGATGTGGAATCCGACCCCG
TCAGGATATGTGGTTCTGGTAGGAGACGAGAACCTAAAACAGTTCCCGCCTCCGTCTGAATTTTTGCTTT
CGGTTTGGAACCGAAGCCGCGCGTCTTGTCTGCTGCAGCATCGTTCTGTGTTGTCTCTGTCTGACTGTGT
TTCTGTATTTGTCTGAAAATTAGGGCCAGACTGTTACCACTCCCTTAAGTTTGACCTTAGATCACTGGAA
AGATGTCGAGCGGCTCGCTCACAACCAGTCGGTAGATGTCAAGAAGAGACGTTGGGTTACCTTCTGCTCT
GCAGAATGGCCAACCTTTAACGTCGGATGGCCGCGAGACGGCACCTTTAACCGAGACCTCATCACCCAGG
TTAAGATCAAGGTCTTTTCACCTGGCCCGCATGGACACCCAGACCAGGTCCCCTACATCGTGACCTGGGA
AGCCTTGGCTTTTGACCCCCCTCCCTGGGTCAAGCCCTTTGTACACCCTAAGCCTCCGCCTCCTCTTCTT
CCATCCGCGCCGTCTCTCCCCCTTGAACCTCCTCTTTCGACCCCGCCTCAATCCTCCCTTTATCCAGCCC
TCACTCCTTCTCTAGGCGCCGGCCGTCGCCACCATGGTGAGCAAGGGCGAGGAGCTGTTCACCGGGGTGG
TGCCCATCCTGGTCGAGCTGGACGGCGACGTAAACGGCCACAAGTTCAGCGTGTCCGGCGAGGGCGAGGG
CGATGCCACCTACGGCAAGCTGACCCTGAAGTTCATCTGCACCACCGGCAAGCTGCCCGTGCCCTGGCCC
ACCCTCGTGACCACCCTGTCCTGGGGCGTGCAGTGCTTCGCCCGCTACCCCGACCACATGAAGCAGCACG
ACTTCTTCAAGTCCGCCATGCCCGAAGGCTACGTCCAGGAGCGCACCATCTTCTTCAAGGACGACGGCAA
CTACAAGACCCGCGCCGAGGTGAAGTTCGAGGGCGACACCCTGGTGAACCGCATCGAGCTGAAGGGCATC
GACTTCAAGGAGGACGGCAACATCCTGGGGCACAAGCTGGAGTACAACTACTTTAGCGACAACGTCTATA
TCACCGCCGACAAGCAGAAGAACGGCATCAAGGCCAACTTCAAGATCCGCCACAACATCGAGGACGGCGG
CGTGCAGCTCGCCGACCACTACCAGCAGAACACCCCCATCGGCGACGGCCCCGTGCTGCTGCCCGACAAC
CACTACCTGAGCACCCAGTCCAAGCTGAGCAAAGACCCCAACGAGAAGCGCGATCACATGGTCCTGCTGG
AGTTCGTGACCGCCGCCGGGATCACTCTCGGCATGGACGAGCTGTACAAGTACTCAGATCTGATGGAAAC
TTTGTCTTTCCCCAGATATAATGTAGCTGAGATTGTGATTCATATTCGCAATAAGATCTTAACAGGAGCT
GATGGTAAAAACCTCACCAAGAATGATCTTTATCCAAATCCAAAGCCTGAAGTCTTGCACATGATCTACA
TGAGAGCCTTACAAATAGTCTATGGAATTCGACTGGAACATTTTTACATGATGCCAGTGAACTCTGAAGT
CATGTATCCACATTTAATGGAAGGCTTCTTACCATTCAGCAATTTAGTTACTCATCTGGACTCATTTTTG
CCTATCTGCCGGGTGAATGACTTTGAGACTGCTGATATTCTATGTCCAAAAGCAAAACGGACAAGTCGGT
TTTTAAGTGGCATTATCAACTTTATTCACTTCAGAGAAGCATGCCGTGAAACGTATATGGAATTTCTTTG
GCAATATAAATCCTCTGCGGACAAAATGCAACAGTTAAACGCCGCACACCAGGAGGCATTAATGAAACTG
GAGAGACTTGATTCTGTTCCAGTTGAAGAGCAAGAAGAGTTCAAGCAGCTTTCAGATGGAATTCAGGAGC
TACAACAATCACTAAATCAGGATTTTCATCAAAAAACGATAGTGCTGCAAGAGGGAAATTCCCAAAAGAA
GTCAAATATTTCAGAGAAAACCAAGCGTTTGAATGAACTAAAATTGTTGGTGGTTTCTTTGAAAGAAATA
CAAGAGAGTTTGAAAACAAAAATTGTGGATTCTCCAGAGAAGTTAAAGAATTATAAAGAAAAAATGAAAG
ATACGGTCCAGAAGCTTAAAAATGCCAGACAAGAAGTGGTGGAGAAATATGAAATCTATGGAGACTCAGT
TGACTGCCTGCCTTCATGTCAGTTGGAAGTGCAGTTATATCAAAAGAAAATACAGGACCTTTCAGATAAT
AGGGAAAAATTAGCCAGTATCTTAAAGGAGAGCCTGAACTTGGAGGACCAAATTGAGAGTGATGAGTCAG
AACTGAAGAAATTGAAGACTGAAGAAAATTCGTTCAAAAGACTGATGATTGTGAAGAAGGAAAAACTTGC
CACAGCACAATTCAAAATAAATAAGAAGCATGAAGATGTTAAGCAATACAAACGCACAGTAATTGAGGAT
TGCAATAAAGTTCAAGAAAAAAGAGGTGCTGTCTATGAACGAGTAACCACAATTAATCAAGAAATCCAAA
AAATTAAACTTGGAATTCAACAACTAAAAGATGCTGCTGAAAGGGAGAAACTGAAGTCCCAGGAAATATT
TCTAAACTTGAAAACTGCTTTGGAGAAATACCACGACGGTATTGAAAAGGCAGCAGAGGACTCCTATGCT
AAGATAGATGAGAAGACAGCTGAACTGAAGAGGAAGATGTTCAAAATGTCAACCGGATCCACCGGATCTA
GATAACTGATCAGAATTCTGCAGTCGACGGTACCCGCCAGCACAGTGGTCGACCCTGTGGAATGTGTGTC
AGTTAGGGTGTGGAAAGTCCCCAGGCTCCCCAGCAGGCAGAAGTATGCAAAGCATGCATCTCAATTAGTC
AGCAACCAGGTGTGGAAAGTCCCCAGGCTCCCCAGCAGGCAGAAGTATGCAAAGCATGCATCTCAATTAG
TCAGCAACCATAGTCCCGCCCCTAACTCCGCCCATCCCGCCCCTAACTCCGCCCAGTTCCGCCCATTCTC
CGCCCCATGGCTGACTAATTTTTTTTATTTATGCAGAGGCCGAGGCCGCCTCGGCCTCTGAGCTATTCCA
GAAGTAGTGAGGAGGCTTTTTTGGAGGCCTAGGCTTTTGCAAAAAGCTTACCATGAAAAAGCCTGAACTC
ACCGCGACGTCTGTCGAGAAGTTTCTGATCGAAAAGTTCGACAGCGTCTCCGACCTGATGCAGCTCTCGG
AGGGCGAAGAATCTCGTGCTTTCAGCTTCGATGTAGGAGGGCGTGGATATGTCCTGCGGGTAAATAGCTG
CGCCGATGGTTTCTACAAAGATCGTTATGTTTATCGGCACTTTGCATCGGCCGCGCTCCCGATTCCGGAA
GTGCTTGACATTGGGGAATTTAGCGAGAGCCTGACCTATTGCATCTCCCGCCGTGCACAGGGTGTCACGT
TGCAAGACCTGCCTGAAACCGAACTGCCCGCTGTTCTGCAGCCGGTCGCGGAGGCCATGGATGCGATCGC
TGCGGCCGATCTTAGCCAGACGAGCGGGTTCGGCCCATTCGGACCGCAAGGAATCGGTCAATACACTACA
TGGCGTGATTTCATATGCGCGATTGCTGATCCCCATGTGTATCACTGGCAAACTGTGATGGACGACACCG
TCAGTGCGTCCGTCGCGCAGGCTCTCGATGAGCTGATGCTTTGGGCCGAGGACTGCCCCGAAGTCCGGCA
CCTCGTGCACGCGGATTTCGGCTCCAACAATGTCCTGACGGACAATGGCCGCATAACAGCGGTCATTGAC
TGGAGCGAGGCGATGTTCGGGGATTCCCAATACGAGGTCGCCAACATCTTCTTCTGGAGGCCGTGGTTGG
CTTGTATGGAGCAGCAGACGCGCTACTTCGAGCGGAGGCATCCGGAGCTTGCAGGATCGCCGCGGCTCCG
GGCGTATATGCTCCGCATTGGTCTTGACCAACTCTATCAGAGCTTGGTTGACGGCAATTTCGATGATGCA
GCTTGGGCGCAGGGTCGATGCGACGCAATCGTCCGATCCGGAGCCGGGACTGTCGGGCGTACACAAATCG
CCCGCAGAAGCGCGGCCGTCTGGACCGATGGCTGTGTAGAAGTACTCGCCGATAGTGGAAACCGACGCCC
CAGCACTCGTCCGAGGGCAAAGGAATAGATCGATAAAATAAAAGATTTTATTTAGTCTCCAGAAAAAGGG
GGGAATGAAAGACCCCACCTGTAGGTTTGGCAAGCTAGCTTAAGTAACGCCATTTTGCAAGGCATGGAAA
AATACATAACTGAGAATAGAGAAGTTCAGATCAAGGTCAGGAACAGATGGAACAGCTGAATATGGGCCAA
ACAGGATATCTGTGGTAAGCAGTTCCTGCCCCGGCTCAGGGCCAAGAACAGATGGAACAGCTGAATATGG
GCCAAACAGGATATCTGTGGTAAGCAGTTCCTGCCCCGGCTCAGGGCCAAGAACAGATGGTCCCCAGATG
CGGTCCAGCCCTCAGCAGTTTCTAGAGAACCATCAGATGTTTCCAGGGTGCCCCAAGGACCTGAAATGAC
CCTGTGCCTTATTTGAACTAACCAATCAGTTCGCTTCTCGCTTCTGTTCGCGCGCTTCTGCTCCCCGAGC
TCAATAAAAGAGCCCACAACCCCTCACTCGGGGCGCCAGTCCTCCGATTGACTGAGTCGCCCGGGTACCC
GTGTATCCAATAAACCCTCTTGCAGTTGCATCCGACTTGTGGTCTCGCTGTTCCTTGGGAGGGTCTCCTC
TGAGTGATTGACTACCCGTCAGCGGGGGTCTTTCATTTCCGACTTGTGGTCTCGCTGCCTTGGGAGGGTC
TCCTCTGAGTGATTGACTACCCGTCAGCGGGGGTCTTCACATGCAGCATGTATCAAAATTAATTTGGTTT
TTTTTCTTAAGTATTTACATTAAATGGCCATAGTTGCATTAATGAATCGGCCAACGCGCGGGGAGAGGCG
GTTTGCGTATTGGCGCTCTTCCGCTTCCTCGCTCACTGACTCGCTGCGCTCGGTCGTTCGGCTGCGGCGA
GCGGTATCAGCTCACTCAAAGGCGGTAATACGGTTATCCACAGAATCAGGGGATAACGCAGGAAAGAACA
TGTGAGCAAAAGGCCAGCAAAAGGCCAGGAACCGTAAAAAGGCCGCGTTGCTGGCGTTTTTCCATAGGCT
CCGCCCCCCTGACGAGCATCACAAAAATCGACGCTCAAGTCAGAGGTGGCGAAACCCGACAGGACTATAA
AGATACCAGGCGTTTCCCCCTGGAAGCTCCCTCGTGCGCTCTCCTGTTCCGACCCTGCCGCTTACCGGAT
ACCTGTCCGCCTTTCTCCCTTCGGGAAGCGTGGCGCTTTCTCATAGCTCACGCTGTAGGTATCTCAGTTC
GGTGTAGGTCGTTCGCTCCAAGCTGGGCTGTGTGCACGAACCCCCCGTTCAGCCCGACCGCTGCGCCTTA
TCCGGTAACTATCGTCTTGAGTCCAACCCGGTAAGACACGACTTATCGCCACTGGCAGCAGCCACTGGTA
ACAGGATTAGCAGAGCGAGGTATGTAGGCGGTGCTACAGAGTTCTTGAAGTGGTGGCCTAACTACGGCTA
CACTAGAAGGACAGTATTTGGTATCTGCGCTCTGCTGAAGCCAGTTACCTTCGGAAAAAGAGTTGGTAGC
TCTTGATCCGGCAAACAAACCACCGCTGGTAGCGGTGGTTTTTTTGTTTGCAAGCAGCAGATTACGCGCA
GAAAAAAAGGATCTCAAGAAGATCCTTTGATCTTTTCTACGGGGTCTGACGCTCAGTGGAACGAAAACTC
ACGTTAAGGGATTTTGGTCATGAGATTATCAAAAAGGATCTTCACCTAGATCCTTTTAAATTAAAAATGA
AGTTTGCGGCCGCAAATCAATCTAAAGTATATATGAGTAAACTTGGTCTGACAGTTACCAATGCTTAATC
AGTGAGGCACCTATCTCAGCGATCTGTCTATTTCGTTCATCCATAGTTGCCTGACTCCCCGTCGTGTAGA
TAACTACGATACGGGAGGGCTTACCATCTGGCCCCAGTGCTGCAATGATACCGCGAGACCCACGCTCACC
GGCTCCAGATTTATCAGCAATAAACCAGCCAGCCGGAAGGGCCGAGCGCAGAAGTGGTCCTGCAACTTTA
TCCGCCTCCATCCAGTCTATTAATTGTTGCCGGGAAGCTAGAGTAAGTAGTTCGCCAGTTAATAGTTTGC
GCAACGTTGTTGCCATTGCTACAGGCATCGTGGTGTCACGCTCGTCGTTTGGTATGGCTTCATTCAGCTC
CGGTTCCCAACGATCAAGGCGAGTTACATGATCCCCCATGTTGTGCAAAAAAGCGGTTAGCTCCTTCGGT
CCTCCGATCGTTGTCAGAAGTAAGTTGGCCGCAGTGTTATCACTCATGGTTATGGCAGCACTGCATAATT
CTCTTACTGTCATGCCATCCGTAAGATGCTTTTCTGTGACTGGTGAGTACTCAACCAAGTCATTCTGAGA
ATAGTGTATGCGGCGACCGAGTTGCTCTTGCCCGGCGTCAACACGGGATAATACCGCGCCACATAGCAGA
ACTTTAAAAGTGCTCATCATTGGAAAACGTTCTTCGGGGCGAAAACTCTCAAGGATCTTACCGCTGTTGA
GATCCAGTTCGATGTAACCCACTCGTGCACCCAACTGATCTTCAGCATCTTTTACTTTCACCAGCGTTTC
TGGGTGAGCAAAAACAGGAAGGCAAAATGCCGCAAAAAAGGGAATAAGGGCGACACGGAAATGTTGAATA
CTCATACTCTTCCTTTTTCAATATTATTGAAGCATTTATCAGGGTTATTGTCTCATGAGCGGATACATAT
TTGAATGTATTTAGAAAAATAAACAAATAGGGGTTCCGCGCACATTTCCCCGAAAAGTGCCAC
