>Addgene plasmid #80762 | pBABE-hygro-mTurquoise2-Nuf2 | addgene partial sequence | sequence record 161098 | EGFP-C 5'-CATGGTCCTGCTGGAGTTCGTG-3'
AGCTGTACAAGTACTCAGATCTGATGGAAACTTTGTCTTTCCCCAGATATAATGTAGCTGAGATTGTGAT
TCATATTCGCAATAAGATCTTAACAGGAGCTGATGGTAAAAACCTCACCAAGAATGATCTTTATCCAAAT
CCAAAGCCTGAAGTCTTGCACATGATCTACATGAGAGCCTTACAAATAGTCTATGGAATTCGACTGGAAC
ATTTTTACATGATGCCAGTGAACTCTGAAGTCATGTATCCACATTTAATGGAAGGCTTCTTACCATTCAG
CAATTTAGTTACTCATCTGGACTCATTTTTGCCTATCTGCCGGGTGAATGACTTTGAGACTGCTGATATT
CTATGTCCAAAAGCAAAACGGACAAGTCGGTTTTTAAGTGGCATTATCAACTTTATTCACTTCAGAGAAG
CATGCCGTGAAACGTATATGGAATTTCTTTGGCAATATAAATCCTCTGCGGACAAAATGCAACAGTTAAA
CGCCGCACACCAGGAGGCATTAATGAAACTGGAGAGACTTGATTCTGTTCCAGTTGAAGAGCAAGAAGAG
TTCAAGCAGCTTTCAGATGGAATTCAGGAGCTACAACAATCACTAAATCAGGATTTTCATCAAAAAACGA
TAGTGCTGCAAGAGGGAAATTCCCAAAAGAAGTCAAATATTTCAGAGAAAACCAAGCGTTTGAATGAACT
AAAATTGTTGGTGGTTTCTTTGAAAGAAATACAAGAGAGTTTGAAAACAAAAATTGTGGATTCTCCAGAG
AAGTTAAAGAATTATAAAGAAA
