>Addgene plasmid #80762 | pBABE-hygro-mTurquoise2-Nuf2 | addgene partial sequence | sequence record 161099 | SV40pro-F 5'-TATTTATGCAGAGGCCGAGG-3'
AGAAGTGTGAGGAGGCTTTTTTGGAGGCCTAGGCTTTTGCAAAAAGCTTACCATGAAAAAGCCTGAACTC
ACCGCGACGTCTGTCGAGAAGTTTCTGATCGAAAAGTTCGACAGCGTCTCCGACCTGATGCAGCTCTCGG
AGGGCGAAGAATCTCGTGCTTTCAGCTTCGATGTAGGAGGGCGTGGATATGTCCTGCGGGTAAATAGCTG
CGCCGATGGTTTCTACAAAGATCGTTATGTTTATCGGCACTTTGCATCGGCCGCGCTCCCGATTCCGGAA
GTGCTTGACATTGGGGAATTTAGCGAGAGCCTGACCTATTGCATCTCCCGCCGTGCACAGGGTGTCACGT
TGCAAGACCTGCCTGAAACCGAACTGCCCGCTGTTCTGCAGCCGGTCGCGGAGGCCATGGATGCGATCGC
TGCGGCCGATCTTAGCCAGACGAGCGGGTTCGGCCCATTCGGACCGCAAGGAATCGGTCAATACACTACA
TGGCGTGATTTCATATGCGCGATTGCTGATCCCCATGTGTATCACTGGCAAACTGTGATGGACGACACCG
TCAGTGCGTCCGTCGCGCAGGCTCTCGATGAGCTGATGCTTTGGGCCGAGGACTGCCCCGAAGTCCGGCA
CCTCGTGCACGCGGATTTCGGCTCCAACAATGTCCTGACGGACAATGGCCGCATAACAGCGGTCATTGAC
TGGAGCGAGGCGATGTTCGGGGATTCCCAATACGAGGTCGCCAACATCTTCTTCTGGAGGCCGTGGTTGG
CTTGTATGGAGCAGCAGACGCGCTACTTCGAGCGGAGGCATCCGGAGCTTGCAGGATCGCCGCGGCTC
